Addgene plasmid #11048: pcDNA3 HRPT2
Depositing lab: Matthew Meyerson. Publication: The parafibromin tumor suppressor protein is part of a human Paf1 complex. Rozenblatt-Rosen O, Hughes CM, Nannepaga SJ, Shanmugam KS, Copeland TD, Guszczynski T, Resau JH, Meyerson M. Mol Cell Biol. 2005 Jan . 25(2):612-20. 10.1128/MCB.25.2.612-620.2005 PubMed 15632063.
Backbone
  Vector backbone: pcDNA3
  Backbone manufacturer: Invitrogen
  Backbone size w/o insert (bp): 5400
  Vector type: Mammalian Expression
  Selectable markers: Neomycin (select with G418)
Growth in bacteria
  Bacterial resistance: Ampicillin, 100 μg/mL
  Growth temperature: 37°C
  Growth strain: DH5alpha
  Copy number: High Copy
Gene/Insert
  Gene/Insert name: HRPT2 (alt names: CDC73; parafibromin)
  Species: H. sapiens (human)
  Insert size (bp): 1596
  Entrez Gene: CDC73 (a.k.a. C1orf28, FIHP, HPTJT, HRPT1, HRPT2, HYX)
  Tag / fusion protein: Flag (N terminal on insert)
  Cloning method: Restriction Enzyme; 5′ cloning site EcoRI (not destroyed); 3′ cloning site XhoI (not destroyed)
  Sequencing primers: 5′ T7; 3′ SP6
Terms and licenses: Academic/Nonprofit Terms; Industry Terms: Not Available to Industry
Depositor comments: Author has deposited insert sequence. Click on "sequence" to view. Cloned using the following primers 5' CGGAATTCGGATCCACCATGGATTACAAGGATGACGACGATAAGGTCGACATGGCGGACGTGCTTAGCGT 3' and 5' CCGCTCGAGTCAGAATCTCAAGTGCGATTTATGCTT 3'
How to cite: pcDNA3 HRPT2 was a gift from Matthew Meyerson (Addgene plasmid # 11048 ; http://n2t.net/addgene:11048 ; RRID:Addgene_11048)
