[The description below was written by a language model from this plasmid's Addgene catalogue record and pLannotate feature annotations shown in this document.]
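Description:
pcDNA3 HRPT2 is a mammalian expression plasmid built on the Invitrogen pcDNA3 backbone that carries the human HRPT2 gene, also known as CDC73, which encodes the tumor suppressor protein parafibromin. The roughly 1.6 kb coding sequence was inserted between the EcoRI and XhoI sites, both of which are retained, and it carries an N-terminal Flag epitope. The feature table labels the tag region as a fragment of 3xFLAG, which is consistent with the single Flag tag listed in the catalogue entry. The sequenced plasmid is 7,056 nt long.

Expression in mammalian cells is driven by the human cytomegalovirus immediate early enhancer and promoter, and transcripts are terminated by the bovine growth hormone polyadenylation signal. T7 and SP6 phage promoters flank the insert; they serve as sequencing primer sites and could also support in vitro transcription. A separate cassette, made up of the SV40 early promoter, the neomycin phosphotransferase gene and an SV40 poly(A) signal, allows G418 selection of stably transfected cells. In E. coli the plasmid is maintained at high copy number through a ColE1/pUC-type origin and selected with ampicillin via the β-lactamase gene, and an f1 origin is also present. Short annotated fragments such as the HIV-1 LTR, ble, lacI and bom hits are probably backbone remnants or chance matches from automated annotation rather than functional elements.

Parafibromin is a component of the human PAF1 complex, which associates with RNA polymerase II. The associated publication describes parafibromin as part of that complex, so the construct suits overexpression of Flag-tagged parafibromin for detection, immunoprecipitation and interaction studies.
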