Features (pLannotate 1.2.2; 22 found; start..end, strand, type, name):
      1..380     +  enhancer       CMV enhancer: human cytomegalovirus immediate early enhancer
    381..584     +  promoter       CMV promoter: human cytomegalovirus (CMV) immediate early promoter
    580..613     +  LTR            5' LTR (truncated) (fragment): truncated 5' long terminal repeat (LTR) from HIV-1
    629..647     +  promoter       T7 promoter: promoter for bacteriophage T7 RNA polymerase
    722..750     +  CDS            3xFLAG (fragment): three tandem FLAG® epitope tags
    752..2344    +  CDS            CDC73 (sequence withheld): CDC73_HUMAN - Also known as C1orf28, HRPT2. Experimental evidence at protein level: Swiss-Prot protein existence level 1. Tumor suppressor probably involved in transcriptional and post-transcriptional control pathways. May be involved in cell cycle progression through the regulation of cyclin D1/PRAD1 expression. Component of the PAF1 complex (PAF1C) which has multiple functions during transcription by RNA polymerase II and is implicated in regulation of development and maintenance of embryonic stem cell pluripotency. PAF1C associates with RNA polymerase II through interaction with POLR2A CTD
   2375..2393    -  promoter       SP6 promoter: promoter for bacteriophage SP6 RNA polymerase
   2419..2643    +  polyA_signal   bGH poly(A) signal: bovine growth hormone polyadenylation signal
   2647..2668    +  promoter       SV40 promoter (fragment): SV40 enhancer and early promoter
   2689..3117    +  rep_origin     f1 ori (sequence partly withheld): f1 bacteriophage origin of replication; arrow indicates direction of (+) strand synthesis
   3131..3460    +  promoter       SV40 promoter: SV40 enhancer and early promoter
   3527..4318    +  CDS            neo: KKA2_KLEPN - Also known as kan, nptII. Experimental evidence at protein level: Swiss-Prot protein existence level 1. Resistance to kanamycin, neomycin, paromomycin, ribostamycin, butirosin and gentamicin B. From Klebsiella pneumoniae.
   4342..4500    +  CDS            ble (fragment): BLE_KLEPN - Experimental evidence at protein level: Swiss-Prot protein existence level 1. Binding protein with a strong affinity to the bleomycin family of antibiotics. Binds to CL990; an antimitotic-antibiotic compound. From Klebsiella pneumoniae.
   4495..4616    +  polyA_signal   SV40 poly(A) signal: SV40 polyadenylation signal
   4689..4705    -  protein_bind   lac operator: The lac repressor binds to the lac operator to inhibit transcription in E. coli. This inhibition can be relieved by adding lactose or isopropyl-β-D-thiogalactopyranoside (IPTG). lac repressor encoded by lacI
   4713..4743    -  promoter       lac promoter: promoter for the E. coli lac operon
   4758..4779    -  protein_bind   CAP binding site: CAP binding activates transcription in the presence of cAMP. E. coli catabolite activator protein
   4792..4884    -  CDS            lacI (fragment): lac repressor; lacI; The lac repressor binds to the lac operator to inhibit transcription in E. coli. This inhibition can be relieved by adding lactose or isopropyl-β-D-thiogalactopyranoside (IPTG).
   5067..5655    -  rep_origin     ori: high-copy-number ColE1/pMB1/pBR322/pUC origin of replication
   5826..6686    -  CDS            AmpR: β-lactamase; bla; confers resistance to ampicillin, carbenicillin, and related antibiotics
   6687..6791    -  promoter       AmpR promoter: bla
   6850..6902    -  misc_feature   bom (fragment): basis of mobility region from pBR322
>Addgene plasmid #11048 | pcDNA3 HRPT2 | addgene full sequence | sequence record 313215 | Addgene NGS Result
GACATTGATTATTGACTAGTTATTAATAGTAATCAATTACGGGGTCATTAGTTCATAGCCCATATATGGA
GTTCCGCGTTACATAACTTACGGTAAATGGCCCGCCTGGCTGACCGCCCAACGACCCCCGCCCATTGACG
TCAATAATGACGTATGTTCCCATAGTAACGCCAATAGGGACTTTCCATTGACGTCAATGGGTGGAGTATT
TACGGTAAACTGCCCACTTGGCAGTACATCAAGTGTATCATATGCCAAGTACGCCCCCTATTGACGTCAA
TGACGGTAAATGGCCCGCCTGGCATTATGCCCAGTACATGACCTTATGGGACTTTCCTACTTGGCAGTAC
ATCTACGTATTAGTCATCGCTATTACCATGGTGATGCGGTTTTGGCAGTACATCAATGGGCGTGGATAGC
GGTTTGACTCACGGGGATTTCCAAGTCTCCACCCCATTGACGTCAATGGGAGTTTGTTTTGGCACCAAAA
TCAACGGGACTTTCCAAAATGTCGTAACAACTCCGCCCCATTGACGCAAATGGGCGGTAGGCGTGTACGG
TGGGAGGTCTATATAAGCAGAGCTCTCTGGCTAACTAGAGAACCCACTGCTTACTGGCTTATCGAAATTA
ATACGACTCACTATAGGGAGACCCAAGCTTGGTACCGAGCTCGGATCCACTAGTAACGGCCGCCAGTGTG
CTGGAATTCGGATCCACCATGGATTACAAGGATGACGACGATAAGGTCGAC
[1593 nt withheld, positions 752-2344]
TGACTCGAGCATGCATCTAGAGGGCCCTATTCTATAGTGTCACCTAAATGCTAGAGCTCGCTGATCAGCC
TCGACTGTGCCTTCTAGTTGCCAGCCATCTGTTGTTTGCCCCTCCCCCGTGCCTTCCTTGACCCTGGAAG
GTGCCACTCCCACTGTCCTTTCCTAATAAAATGAGGAAATTGCATCGCATTGTCTGAGTAGGTGTCATTC
TATTCTGGGGGGTGGGGTGGGGCAGGACAGCAAGGGGGAGGATTGGGAAGACAATAGCAGGCATGCTGGG
GATGCGGTGGGCTCTATGGCTTCTGAGGCGGAAAGAACCAGCTGGGGCTCTAGGGGGTATCCCC
[124 nt withheld, positions 2689-2812]
C
[91 nt withheld, positions 2814-2904]
A
[49 nt withheld, positions 2906-2954]
CCTTTGACGTTGGAGTCCACGTTCTTT
[37 nt withheld, positions 2982-3018]
ACCCTATCTCGGTCTATTCTTTTGATTTATAAGGGATTTTGCCGATTTCGGCCTATTGGTTAAAAAATGA
GCTGATTTAACAAAAATTTAACGCGAATTAATTCTGTGGAATGTGTGTCAGTTAGGGTGTGGAAAGTCCC
CAGGCTCCCCAGCAGGCAGAAGTATGCAAAGCATGCATCTCAATTAGTCAGCAACCAGGTGTGGAAAGTC
CCCAGGCTCCCCAGCAGGCAGAAGTATGCAAAGCATGCATCTCAATTAGTCAGCAACCATAGTCCCGCCC
CTAACTCCGCCCATCCCGCCCCTAACTCCGCCCAGTTCCGCCCATTCTCCGCCCCATGGCTGACTAATTT
TTTTTATTTATGCAGAGGCCGAGGCCGCCTCTGCCTCTGAGCTATTCCAGAAGTAGTGAGGAGGCTTTTT
TGGAGGCCTAGGCTTTTGCAAAAAGCTCCCGGGAGCTTGTATATCCATTTTCGGATCTGATCAAGAGACA
GGATGAGGATCGTTTCGCATGATTGAACAAGATGGATTGCACGCAGGTTCTCCGGCCGCTTGGGTGGAGA
GGCTATTCGGCTATGACTGGGCACAACAGACAATCGGCTGCTCTGATGCCGCCGTGTTCCGGCTGTCAGC
GCAGGGGCGCCCGGTTCTTTTTGTCAAGACCGACCTGTCCGGTGCCCTGAATGAACTGCAGGACGAGGCA
GCGCGGCTATCGTGGCTGGCCACGACGGGCGTTCCTTGCGCAGCTGTGCTCGACGTTGTCACTGAAGCGG
GAAGGGACTGGCTGCTATTGGGCGAAGTGCCGGGGCAGGATCTCCTGTCATCTCACCTTGCTCCTGCCGA
GAAAGTATCCATCATGGCTGATGCAATGCGGCGGCTGCATACGCTTGATCCGGCTACCTGCCCATTCGAC
CACCAAGCGAAACATCGCATCGAGCGAGCACGTACTCGGATGGAAGCCGGTCTTGTCGATCAGGATGATC
TGGACGAAGAGCATCAGGGGCTCGCGCCAGCCGAACTGTTCGCCAGGCTCAAGGCGCGCATGCCCGACGG
CGAGGATCTCGTCGTGACCCATGGCGATGCCTGCTTGCCGAATATCATGGTGGAAAATGGCCGCTTTTCT
GGATTCATCGACTGTGGCCGGCTGGGTGTGGCGGACCGCTATCAGGACATAGCGTTGGCTACCCGTGATA
TTGCTGAAGAGCTTGGCGGCGAATGGGCTGACCGCTTCCTCGTGCTTTACGGTATCGCCGCTCCCGATTC
GCAGCGCATCGCCTTCTATCGCCTTCTTGACGAGTTCTTCTGAGCGGGACTCTGGGGTTCGAAATGACCG
ACCAAGCGACGCCCAACCTGCCATCACGAGATTTCGATTCCACCGCCGCCTTCTATGAAAGGTTGGGCTT
CGGAATCGTTTTCCGGGACGCCGGCTGGATGATCCTCCAGCGCGGGGATCTCATGCTGGAGTTCTTCGCC
CACCCCAACTTGTTTATTGCAGCTTATAATGGTTACAAATAAAGCAATAGCATCACAAATTTCACAAATA
AAGCATTTTTTTCACTGCATTCTAGTTGTGGTTTGTCCAAACTCATCAATGTATCTTATCATGTCTGTAT
ACCGTCGACCTCTAGCTAGAGCTTGGCGTAATCATGGTCATAGCTGTTTCCTGTGTGAAATTGTTATCCG
CTCACAATTCCACACAACATACGAGCCGGAAGCATAAAGTGTAAAGCCTGGGGTGCCTAATGAGTGAGCT
AACTCACATTAATTGCGTTGCGCTCACTGCCCGCTTTCCAGTCGGGAAACCTGTCGTGCCAGCTGCATTA
ATGAATCGGCCAACGCGCGGGGAGAGGCGGTTTGCGTATTGGGCGCTCTTCCGCTTCCTCGCTCACTGAC
TCGCTGCGCTCGGTCGTTCGGCTGCGGCGAGCGGTATCAGCTCACTCAAAGGCGGTAATACGGTTATCCA
CAGAATCAGGGGATAACGCAGGAAAGAACATGTGAGCAAAAGGCCAGCAAAAGGCCAGGAACCGTAAAAA
GGCCGCGTTGCTGGCGTTTTTCCATAGGCTCCGCCCCCCTGACGAGCATCACAAAAATCGACGCTCAAGT
CAGAGGTGGCGAAACCCGACAGGACTATAAAGATACCAGGCGTTTCCCCCTGGAAGCTCCCTCGTGCGCT
CTCCTGTTCCGACCCTGCCGCTTACCGGATACCTGTCCGCCTTTCTCCCTTCGGGAAGCGTGGCGCTTTC
TCATAGCTCACGCTGTAGGTATCTCAGTTCGGTGTAGGTCGTTCGCTCCAAGCTGGGCTGTGTGCACGAA
CCCCCCGTTCAGCCCGACCGCTGCGCCTTATCCGGTAACTATCGTCTTGAGTCCAACCCGGTAAGACACG
ACTTATCGCCACTGGCAGCAGCCACTGGTAACAGGATTAGCAGAGCGAGGTATGTAGGCGGTGCTACAGA
GTTCTTGAAGTGGTGGCCTAACTACGGCTACACTAGAAGAACAGTATTTGGTATCTGCGCTCTGCTGAAG
CCAGTTACCTTCGGAAAAAGAGTTGGTAGCTCTTGATCCGGCAAACAAACCACCGCTGGTAGCGGTGGTT
TTTTTGTTTGCAAGCAGCAGATTACGCGCAGAAAAAAAGGATCTCAAGAAGATCCTTTGATCTTTTCTAC
GGGGTCTGACGCTCAGTGGAACGAAAACTCACGTTAAGGGATTTTGGTCATGAGATTATCAAAAAGGATC
TTCACCTAGATCCTTTTAAATTAAAAATGAAGTTTTAAATCAATCTAAAGTATATATGAGTAAACTTGGT
CTGACAGTTACCAATGCTTAATCAGTGAGGCACCTATCTCAGCGATCTGTCTATTTCGTTCATCCATAGT
TGCCTGACTCCCCGTCGTGTAGATAACTACGATACGGGAGGGCTTACCATCTGGCCCCAGTGCTGCAATG
ATACCGCGAGACCCACGCTCACCGGCTCCAGATTTATCAGCAATAAACCAGCCAGCCGGAAGGGCCGAGC
GCAGAAGTGGTCCTGCAACTTTATCCGCCTCCATCCAGTCTATTAATTGTTGCCGGGAAGCTAGAGTAAG
TAGTTCGCCAGTTAATAGTTTGCGCAACGTTGTTGCCATTGCTACAGGCATCGTGGTGTCACGCTCGTCG
TTTGGTATGGCTTCATTCAGCTCCGGTTCCCAACGATCAAGGCGAGTTACATGATCCCCCATGTTGTGCA
AAAAAGCGGTTAGCTCCTTCGGTCCTCCGATCGTTGTCAGAAGTAAGTTGGCCGCAGTGTTATCACTCAT
GGTTATGGCAGCACTGCATAATTCTCTTACTGTCATGCCATCCGTAAGATGCTTTTCTGTGACTGGTGAG
TACTCAACCAAGTCATTCTGAGAATAGTGTATGCGGCGACCGAGTTGCTCTTGCCCGGCGTCAATACGGG
ATAATACCGCGCCACATAGCAGAACTTTAAAAGTGCTCATCATTGGAAAACGTTCTTCGGGGCGAAAACT
CTCAAGGATCTTACCGCTGTTGAGATCCAGTTCGATGTAACCCACTCGTGCACCCAACTGATCTTCAGCA
TCTTTTACTTTCACCAGCGTTTCTGGGTGAGCAAAAACAGGAAGGCAAAATGCCGCAAAAAAGGGAATAA
GGGCGACACGGAAATGTTGAATACTCATACTCTTCCTTTTTCAATATTATTGAAGCATTTATCAGGGTTA
TTGTCTCATGAGCGGATACATATTTGAATGTATTTAGAAAAATAAACAAATAGGGGTTCCGCGCACATTT
CCCCGAAAAGTGCCACCTGACGTCGACGGATCGGGAGATCTCCCGATCCCCTATGGTGCACTCTCAGTAC
AATCTGCTCTGATGCCGCATAGTTAAGCCAGTATCTGCTCCCTGCTTGTGTGTTGGAGGTCGCTGAGTAG
TGCGCGAGCAAAATTTAAGCTACAACAAGGCAAGGCTTGACCGACAATTGCATGAAGAATCTGCTTAGGG
TTAGGCGTTTTGCGCTGCTTCGCGATGTACGGGCCAGATATACGCGTT
