>Addgene plasmid #11048 | pcDNA3 HRPT2 | depositor partial sequence | sequence record 6866 | Author sequence
GAATTCGGATCCACCATGGATTACAAGGATGACGACGATAAGGTCGAC
[1593 nt withheld, positions 49-1641]
TGA
