>Addgene plasmid #11048 | pcDNA3 HRPT2 | addgene partial sequence | sequence record 18010 | 11048 with T7
ACGGCCGCCAGTGTGCTGGAATTCGGATCCACCATGGATTACAAGGATGACGACGATAAGGTCGAC
[622 nt withheld, positions 67-688]
